Addgene plasmid #144231: TFORF2759
Purpose: Lentiviral vector for overexpressing transcription factor ORFs with unique 24-bp barcodes. Barcodes facilitate identification of transcription factors in pooled screens.
Depositing lab: Feng Zhang. Depositing organization: Broad Institute. Publication: A transcription factor atlas of directed differentiation. Joung J, Ma S, Tay T, Geiger-Schuller KR, Kirchgatterer PC, Verdine VK, Guo B, Arias-Garcia MA, Allen WE, Singh A, Kuksenko O, Abudayyeh OO, Gootenberg JS, Fu Z, Macrae RK, Buenrostro JD, Regev A, Zhang F. Cell. 2023 Jan 5;186(1):209-229.e26. doi: 10.1016/j.cell.2022.11.026. PubMed 36608654.
Backbone
  Vector backbone: pLX_TRC317
  Backbone manufacturer: Broad Institute Genetic Perturbation Platform
  Backbone size w/o insert (bp): 8264
  Vector type: Mammalian Expression, Lentiviral
  Selectable markers: Puromycin
Growth in bacteria
  Bacterial resistance: Ampicillin, 100 μg/mL
  Growth temperature: 37°C
  Growth strain: NEB Stable
  Copy number: High Copy
Gene/Insert
  Gene/Insert name: L3MBTL1
  Species: H. sapiens (human)
  Insert size (bp): 2420
  Entrez Gene: L3MBTL1 (a.k.a. H-L(3)MBT, L3MBTL, ZC2HC3, dJ138B7.3)
  Promoter: EF1a
  Cloning method: Unknown
  Sequencing primers: 5′ GGGTGGAGACTGAAGTTAGGCCAG; 3′ CACATAGCGTAAAAGGAGCAACATAG
Terms and licenses: Academic/Nonprofit Terms; Industry Terms: Not Available to Industry
Depositor comments: NM_015478,ENST00000373135 . The transcription factor ORF portion of this plasmid was synthesized by Genewiz. Please test multiple small colonies in case of plasmid recombination. To make this collection available in a timely manner, a portion of this collection was not fully sequenced by Addgene. If an Addgene verified full plasmid sequence is not available, please contact us prior to placing an order to request the full sequence.
How to cite: TFORF2759 was a gift from Feng Zhang (Addgene plasmid # 144231 ; http://n2t.net/addgene:144231 ; RRID:Addgene_144231)
