[The description below was written by a language model from this plasmid's Addgene catalogue record and pLannotate feature annotations shown in this document.]
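Description:
TFORF2759 is a lentiviral mammalian expression plasmid built on the pLX_TRC317 backbone and carrying the human L3MBTL1 open reading frame. It is one member of a barcoded transcription factor ORF collection. In bacteria it is maintained through a high-copy ColE1/pUC-type origin and selected with ampicillin via the β-lactamase gene. An f1 origin and remnants of a lac/lacZα cloning region flanked by T7 and T3 promoters are also present. The depositor notes that the plasmid can recombine during propagation, as is common for LTR-containing vectors.

The transfer cassette has a third-generation, self-inactivating layout. An RSV promoter drives a truncated HIV-1 5' LTR, followed by the Ψ packaging signal with a gag fragment, the Rev response element, a cPPT/CTS, and a ΔU3 3' LTR with a downstream SV40 polyadenylation signal. Within the proviral region, an SV40 early promoter/origin segment precedes the puromycin N-acetyltransferase gene, allowing selection of transduced cells. A separate EF-1α promoter drives L3MBTL1, and a WPRE downstream of the ORF enhances transcript expression. L3MBTL1 is a Polycomb group protein that reads mono- and dimethyllysine marks on histones H1b and H4 and promotes chromatin compaction and transcriptional repression.

According to the record, each ORF in the collection is paired with a unique 24-bp barcode. The barcode is not annotated in the feature table, so its exact position is not stated. The short U6 promoter fragment annotated between the ORF and the WPRE does not appear to be a functional expression unit. The construct is intended for overexpressing L3MBTL1 in mammalian cells, particularly in pooled screens where barcode readout identifies which factor each cell received.
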