Features (pLannotate 1.2.2; 31 found; start..end, strand, type, name):
      5..231     +  promoter       RSV promoter: Rous sarcoma virus enhancer/promoter
    232..412     +  LTR            5' LTR (truncated): truncated 5' long terminal repeat (LTR) from HIV-1
    459..584     +  misc_feature   HIV-1 Ψ: packaging signal of human immunodeficiency virus type 1
    568..931     +  CDS            HIV-1 gag (fragment): gag protein from human immunodeficiency virus 1; gag
   1077..1310    +  misc_feature   RRE: The Rev response element (RRE) of HIV-1 allows for Rev-dependent mRNA export from the nucleus to the cytoplasm.
   1687..1713    +  CDS            Rev (fragment): human immunodeficiency virus 1 (HIV-1) Rev protein; rev; enhances nuclear export of unspliced and incompletely spliced viral mRNAs
   1720..1743    +  promoter       SV40 promoter (fragment): SV40 early promoter
   1744..1815    +  promoter       SV40 promoter (fragment): SV40 enhancer and early promoter
   1839..1974    +  rep_origin     SV40 ori: SV40 origin of replication
   2020..2616    +  CDS            PuroR (fragment): puromycin N-acetyltransferase; pac from Streptomyces; confers resistance to puromycin
   2665..2782    +  misc_feature   cPPT/CTS: central polypurine tract and central termination sequence of HIV-1
   2847..2913    +  CDS            small t antigen (fragment): SV40 (simian virus 40) small t antigen
   2920..4098    +  promoter       EF-1α promoter: strong constitutive promoter for human elongation factor EF-1α
   4199..6430    +  CDS            L3MBTL1 (fragment): LMBL1_HUMAN - Also known as KIAA0681, L3MBT, L3MBTL. Experimental evidence at protein level: Swiss-Prot protein existence level 1. Polycomb group (PcG) protein that specifically recognizes and binds mono- and dimethyllysine residues on target proteins, therey acting as a 'reader' of a network of post-translational modifications. PcG proteins maintain the transcriptionally repressive state of genes: acts as a chromatin compaction factor by recognizing and binding mono- and dimethylated histone H1b/H1-4 at 'Lys-26' (H1bK26me1 and H1bK26me2) and histone H4 at 'Lys-20' (H4K20me1 and H4K20me2), lea
   6446..6499    +  promoter       U6 promoter (fragment): RNA polymerase III promoter for human U6 snRNA
   6541..7129    +  misc_feature   WPRE: woodchuck hepatitis virus posttranscriptional regulatory element
   7180..7199    +  misc_feature   cPPT/CTS (fragment): central polypurine tract and central termination sequence of HIV-1
   7201..7434    +  LTR            3' LTR (ΔU3): self-inactivating 3' long terminal repeat (LTR) from HIV-1
   7512..7633    +  polyA_signal   SV40 poly(A) signal: SV40 polyadenylation signal
   7673..7808    +  rep_origin     SV40 ori: SV40 origin of replication
   7829..7847    -  promoter       T7 promoter: promoter for bacteriophage T7 RNA polymerase
   7855..8010    +  CDS            lacZα (fragment): LacZα fragment of β-galactosidase; lacZ fragment
   8015..8443    +  rep_origin     f1 ori (sequence partly withheld): f1 bacteriophage origin of replication; arrow indicates direction of (+) strand synthesis
   8496..8600    +  promoter       AmpR promoter: bla
   8601..9461    +  CDS            AmpR: β-lactamase; bla; confers resistance to ampicillin, carbenicillin, and related antibiotics
   9632..10220   +  rep_origin     ori: high-copy-number ColE1/pMB1/pBR322/pUC origin of replication
  10403..10495   +  CDS            lacI (fragment): lac repressor; lacI; The lac repressor binds to the lac operator to inhibit transcription in E. coli. This inhibition can be relieved by adding lactose or isopropyl-β-D-thiogalactopyranoside (IPTG).
  10508..10529   +  protein_bind   CAP binding site: CAP binding activates transcription in the presence of cAMP. E. coli catabolite activator protein
  10544..10574   +  promoter       lac promoter: promoter for the E. coli lac operon
  10578..10600   +  protein_bind   lac operator (fragment): The lac repressor binds to the lac operator to inhibit transcription in E. coli. This inhibition can be relieved by adding lactose or isopropyl-β-D-thiogalactopyranoside (IPTG). lac repressor encoded by lacI
  10643..10661   +  promoter       T3 promoter: promoter for bacteriophage T3 RNA polymerase
>Addgene plasmid #144231 | TFORF2759 | addgene full sequence | sequence record 404111 | Addgene NGS Result
TTAATGTAGTCTTATGCAATACTCTTGTAGTCTTGCAACATGGTAACGATGAGTTAGCAACATGCCTTAC
AAGGAGAGAAAAAGCACCGTGCATGCCGATTGGTGGAAGTAAGGTGGTACGATCGTGCCTTATTAGGAAG
GCAACAGACGGGTCTGACATGGATTGGACGAACCACTGAATTGCCGCATTGCAGAGATATTGTATTTAAG
TGCCTAGCTCGATACATAAACGGGTCTCTCTGGTTAGACCAGATCTGAGCCTGGGAGCTCTCTGGCTAAC
TAGGGAACCCACTGCTTAAGCCTCAATAAAGCTTGCCTTGAGTGCTTCAAGTAGTGTGTGCCCGTCTGTT
GTGTGACTCTGGTAACTAGAGATCCCTCAGACCCTTTTAGTCAGTGTGGAAAATCTCTAGCAGTGGCGCC
CGAACAGGGACTTGAAAGCGAAAGGGAAACCAGAGGAGCTCTCTCGACGCAGGACTCGGCTTGCTGAAGC
GCGCACGGCAAGAGGCGAGGGGCGGCGACTGGTGAGTACGCCAAAAATTTTGACTAGCGGAGGCTAGAAG
GAGAGAGATGGGTGCGAGAGCGTCAGTATTAAGCGGGGGAGAATTAGATCGCGATGGGAAAAAATTCGGT
TAAGGCCAGGGGGAAAGAAAAAATATAAATTAAAACATATAGTATGGGCAAGCAGGGAGCTAGAACGATT
CGCAGTTAATCCTGGCCTGTTAGAAACATCAGAAGGCTGTAGACAAATACTGGGACAGCTACAACCATCC
CTTCAGACAGGATCAGAAGAACTTAGATCATTATATAATACAGTAGCAACCCTCTATTGTGTGCATCAAA
GGATAGAGATAAAAGACACCAAGGAAGCTTTAGACAAGATAGAGGAAGAGCAAAACAAAAGTAAGACCAC
CGCACAGCAAGCGGCCGCTGATCTTCAGACCTGGAGGAGGAGATATGAGGGACAATTGGAGAAGTGAATT
ATATAAATATAAAGTAGTAAAAATTGAACCATTAGGAGTAGCACCCACCAAGGCAAAGAGAAGAGTGGTG
CAGAGAGAAAAAAGAGCAGTGGGAATAGGAGCTTTGTTCCTTGGGTTCTTGGGAGCAGCAGGAAGCACTA
TGGGCGCAGCGTCAATGACGCTGACGGTACAGGCCAGACAATTATTGTCTGGTATAGTGCAGCAGCAGAA
CAATTTGCTGAGGGCTATTGAGGCGCAACAGCATCTGTTGCAACTCACAGTCTGGGGCATCAAGCAGCTC
CAGGCAAGAATCCTGGCTGTGGAAAGATACCTAAAGGATCAACAGCTCCTGGGGATTTGGGGTTGCTCTG
GAAAACTCATTTGCACCACTGCTGTGCCTTGGAATGCTAGTTGGAGTAATAAATCTCTGGAACAGATTTG
GAATCACACGACCTGGATGGAGTGGGACAGAGAAATTAACAATTACACAAGCTTAATACACTCCTTAATT
GAAGAATCGCAAAACCAGCAAGAAAAGAATGAACAAGAATTATTGGAATTAGATAAATGGGCAAGTTTGT
GGAATTGGTTTAACATAACAAATTGGCTGTGGTATATAAAATTATTCATAATGATAGTAGGAGGCTTGGT
AGGTTTAAGAATAGTTTTTGCTGTACTTTCTATAGTGAATAGAGTTAGGCAGGGATATTCACCATTATCG
TTTCAGACCCACCTCCCAACCCCGAGGGGACCCATGCATTGCATCTCAATTAGTCAGCAACCAGGTGTGG
AAAGTCCCCAGGCTCCCCAGCAGGCAGAAGTATGCAAAGCATGCGTCTCAATTAGTCAGCAACCATAGTC
CCGCCCCTAACTCCGCCCATCCCGCCCCTAACTCCGCCCAGTTCCGCCCATTCTCCGCCCCATGGCTGAC
TAATTTTTTTTATTTATGCAGAGGCCGAGGCCGCCTCGGCCTCTGAGCTATTCCAGAAGTAGTGAGGAGG
CTTTTTTGGAGGCCTAGGCTTTTGCAAAAAGCTTTCTAGAGGTACCACCGGAGCTTACCATGACCGAGTA
CAAGCCCACGGTGCGCCTCGCCACCCGCGACGACGTCCCCAGGGCCGTACGCACCCTCGCCGCCGCGTTC
GCCGACTACCCCGCCACGCGCCACACCGTCGATCCGGACCGCCACATCGAGCGGGTCACCGAGCTGCAAG
AACTCTTCCTCACGCGCGTCGGGCTCGACATCGGCAAGGTGTGGGTCGCGGACGACGGCGCCGCCGTGGC
GGTCTGGACCACGCCGGAGAGCGTCGAAGCGGGGGCGGTGTTCGCCGAGATCGGCCCGCGCATGGCCGAG
TTGAGCGGTTCCCGGCTGGCCGCGCAGCAACAGATGGAAGGCCTCCTGGCGCCGCACCGGCCCAAGGAGC
CCGCGTGGTTCCTGGCCACCGTCGGCGTCTCGCCCGACCACCAGGGCAAGGGTCTGGGCAGCGCCGTCGT
GCTCCCCGGAGTGGAGGCGGCCGAGCGCGCCGGGGTGCCCGCCTTCCTGGAGACCTCCGCGCCCCGCAAC
CTCCCCTTCTACGAGCGGCTCGGCTTCACCGTCACCGCCGACGTCGAGGTGCCCGAAGGACCGCGCACCT
GGTGCATGACCCGCAAGCCCGGTGCCAGTTAACGAATTCTAGATCTTGAGACAAATGGCAGTATTCATCC
ACAATTTTAAAAGAAAAGGGGGGATTGGGGGGTACAGTGCAGGGGAAAGAATAGTAGACATAATAGCAAC
AGACATACAAACTAAAGAATTACAAAAACAAATTACAAAAATTCAAAATTTTCGGGTTTATTACAGGGAC
AGCAGAGATCCACTTTGGCGCCGGCTCGAGGCCTGCAGGTGCAAAGATGGATAAAGTTTTAAACAGAGAG
GAATCTTTGCAGCTAATGGACCTTCTAGGTCTTGAAAGGAGTGGGAATTGGCTCCGGTGCCCGTCAGTGG
GCAGAGCGCACATCGCCCACAGTCCCCGAGAAGTTGGGGGGAGGGGTCGGCAATTGAACCGGTGCCTAGA
GAAGGTGGCGCGGGGTAAACTGGGAAAGTGATGTCGTGTACTGGCTCCGCCTTTTTCCCGAGGGTGGGGG
AGAACCGTATATAAGTGCAGTAGTCGCCGTGAACGTTCTTTTTCGCAACGGGTTTGCCGCCAGAACACAG
GTAAGTGCCGTGTGTGGTTCCCGCGGGCCTGGCCTCTTTACGGGTTATGGCCCTTGCGTGCCTTGAATTA
CTTCCACCTGGCTGCAGTACGTGATTCTTGATCCCGAGCTTCGGGTTGGAAGTGGGTGGGAGAGTTCGAG
GCCTTGCGCTTAAGGAGCCCCTTCGCCTCGTGCTTGAGTTGAGGCCTGGCCTGGGCGCTGGGGCCGCCGC
GTGCGAATCTGGTGGCACCTTCGCGCCTGTCTCGCTGCTTTCGATAAGTCTCTAGCCATTTAAAATTTTT
GATGACCTGCTGCGACGCTTTTTTTCTGGCAAGATAGTCTTGTAAATGCGGGCCAAGATCTGCACACTGG
TATTTCGGTTTTTGGGGCCGCGGGCGGCGACGGGGCCCGTGCGTCCCAGCGCACATGTTCGGCGAGGCGG
GGCCTGCGAGCGCGGCCACCGAGAATCGGACGGGGGTAGTCTCAAGCTGGCCGGCCTGCTCTGGTGCCTG
GCCTCGCGCCGCCGTGTATCGCCCCGCCCTGGGCGGCAAGGCTGGCCCGGTCGGCACCAGTTGCGTGAGC
GGAAAGATGGCCGCTTCCCGGCCCTGCTGCAGGGAGCTCAAAATGGAGGACGCGGCGCTCGGGAGAGCGG
GCGGGTGAGTCACCCACACAAAGGAAAAGGGCCTTTCCGTCCTCAGCCGTCGCTTCATGTGACTCCACGG
AGTACCGGGCGCCGTCCAGGCACCTCGATTAGTTCTCGAGCTTTTGGAGTACGTCGTCTTTAGGTTGGGG
GGAGGGGTTTTATGCGATGGAGTTTCCCCACACTGAGTGGGTGGAGACTGAAGTTAGGCCAGCTTGGCAC
TTGATGTAATTCTCCTTGGAATTTGCCCTTTTTGAGTTTGGATCTTGGTTCATTCTCAAGCCTCAGACAG
TGGTTCAAAGTTTTTTTCTTCCATTTCAGGTGTCGTGAGGCTAGCACCGCCACCATGAGGCGAAGAGAGG
GCCATGGCACCGACTCCGAGATGGGTCAAGGACCCGTACGGGAGTCGCAATCCTCAGACCCTCCCGCGCT
CCAGTTCCGGATAAGCGAGTATAAGCCGCTGAACATGGCGGGAGTGGAGCAGCCCCCGAGCCCCGAGCTG
CGGCAGGAAGGCGTGACCGAATACGAAGATGGCGGGGCCCCGGCGGGAGATGGCGAGGCGGGCCCCCAAC
AGGCGGAGGACCACCCCCAGAATCCTCCAGAAGATCCCAATCAGGACCCCCCAGAGGATGATAGCACCTG
TCAGTGCCAGGCGTGCGGGCCTCACCAAGCCGCGGGTCCAGATCTTGGTTCCTCTAATGATGGCTGCCCT
CAGCTGTTCCAGGAGCGGTCAGTCATAGTGGAGAACTCCTCAGGCTCTACCAGCGCTTCTGAGCTCCTCA
AACCCATGAAGAAGAGGAAGCGCAGGGAATACCAGAGCCCATCAGAGGAGGAGTCGGAGCCAGAGGCCAT
GGAGAAGCAAGAAGAAGGAAAGGACCCAGAGGGACAACCCACTGCTAGCACCCCAGAGAGTGAGGAGTGG
AGCAGCAGCCAGCCTGCAACAGGTGAGAAGAAGGAATGCTGGTCGTGGGAGTCCTACCTAGAGGAGCAGA
AGGCCATTACTGCTCCAGTCAGCCTCTTCCAGGACTCCCAGGCAGTCACTCACAACAAGAATGGCTTCAA
ACTGGGCATGAAGTTGGAAGGCATTGACCCTCAACACCCGTCCATGTACTTCATCCTCACCGTGGCTGAG
GTATGTGGCTATCGCCTACGCCTGCACTTTGATGGGTATTCTGAGTGCCATGACTTCTGGGTCAATGCCA
ACTCCCCTGACATTCACCCTGCTGGCTGGTTCGAGAAGACGGGCCACAAGCTGCAGCCTCCCAAAGGTTA
CAAGGAGGAGGAGTTCAGCTGGAGCCAGTACCTGCGCAGCACAAGAGCTCAGGCTGCCCCCAAGCACCTG
TTTGTGAGCCAGAGCCACAGTCCCCCACCCCTGGGCTTCCAGGTGGGCATGAAGCTGGAGGCTGTTGACC
GCATGAACCCGTCCCTTGTCTGCGTGGCCAGTGTGACCGATGTGGTGGACAGCCGCTTCCTGGTGCACTT
TGACAACTGGGATGATACTTATGACTACTGGTGTGATCCCAGCAGCCCCTACATCCACCCAGTGGGCTGG
TGCCAGAAGCAAGGAAAGCCCCTCACCCCTCCACAAGACTACCCAGACCCTGATAACTTCTGTTGGGAGA
AATATCTGGAAGAAACTGGGGCCTCTGCTGTCCCCACCTGGGCCTTCAAGGTGCGACCCCCTCACAGCTT
CCTGGTCAATATGAAGCTGGAGGCTGTGGACCGCAGGAACCCAGCCCTGATTCGCGTGGCCAGCGTGGAG
GATGTGGAGGACCATCGGATAAAGATCCACTTTGATGGCTGGAGTCATGGCTATGATTTCTGGATCGACG
CTGACCACCCAGACATCCACCCTGCCGGCTGGTGCTCCAAGACAGGACATCCCCTGCAGCCTCCTCTCGG
ACCCAGAGAGCCCAGCTCTGCCTCCCCTGGGGGCTGTCCCCCTCTCAGCTATAGGAGCCTGCCCCACACT
AGGACCTCCAAATACAGCTTTCACCACCGGAAGTGCCCCACTCCTGGTTGCGACGGCTCTGGCCATGTCA
CAGGCAAGTTCACAGCTCACCATTGCCTCTCAGGCTGCCCACTGGCTGAGAGGAACCAGAGCCGGCTGAA
AGCGGAGCTGTCTGACTCGGAGGCCTCAGCCCGCAAGAAGAACCTCTCAGGCTTCTCCCCAAGGAAGAAG
CCTCGCCATCACGGCCGAATTGGACGCCCTCCGAAGTATCGAAAGATTCCGCAGGAAGATTTCCAGACCC
TCACGCCCGATGTCGTGCACCAGTCCCTCTTCATGTCAGCCCTGTCGGCCCACCCTGACCGCTCACTCTC
AGTGTGCTGGGAGCAGCACTGCAAGCTCCTGCCAGGAGTAGCGGGCATCTCAGCCTCGACAGTCGCCAAG
TGGACCATCGATGAGGTCTTCGGCTTTGTTCAGACCCTGACAGGTTGTGAGGACCAAGCACGCCTCTTCA
AAGACGAGGCAAGAATAGTCAGAGTGACCCATGTATCTGGGAAGACTCTAGTCTGGACTGTGGCCCAGCT
TGGGGACCTTGTGTGCTCAGATCATCTTCAGGAAGGAAAAGGCATCCTGGAGACAGGAGTCCATTCACTC
CTCTGCTCTCTACCCACTCATTTGCTTGCCAAACTTAGCTTTGCCAGTGATAGTCAATATTAGTAATGAA
CTAGTCCGTAACTTGAAAGTATTTCGATTTCTTGGCTTTATATATCTTGTGGAAAGGACGAAATCTGTAT
GCGCTCTGTACTTACACGCGTTAAGTCGACAATCAACCTCTGGATTACAAAATTTGTGAAAGATTGACTG
GTATTCTTAACTATGTTGCTCCTTTTACGCTATGTGGATACGCTGCTTTAATGCCTTTGTATCATGCTAT
TGCTTCCCGTATGGCTTTCATTTTCTCCTCCTTGTATAAATCCTGGTTGCTGTCTCTTTATGAGGAGTTG
TGGCCCGTTGTCAGGCAACGTGGCGTGGTGTGCACTGTGTTTGCTGACGCAACCCCCACTGGTTGGGGCA
TTGCCACCACCTGTCAGCTCCTTTCCGGGACTTTCGCTTTCCCCCTCCCTATTGCCACGGCGGAACTCAT
CGCCGCCTGCCTTGCCCGCTGCTGGACAGGGGCTCGGCTGTTGGGCACTGACAATTCCGTGGTGTTGTCG
GGGAAATCATCGTCCTTTCCTTGGCTGCTCGCCTGTGTTGCCACCTGGATTCTGCGCGGGACGTCCTTCT
GCTACGTCCCTTCGGCCCTCAATCCAGCGGACCTTCCTTCCCGCGGCCTGCTGCCGGCTCTGCGGCCTCT
TCCGCGTCTTCGCCTTCGCCCTCAGACGAGTCGGATCTCCCTTTGGGCCGCCTCCCCGCGTCGACTTTAA
GACCAATGACTTACAAGGCAGCTGTAGATCTTAGCCACTTTTTAAAAGAAAAGGGGGGACTGGAAGGGCT
AATTCACTCCCAACGAAGACAAGATCTGCTTTTTGCTTGTACTGGGTCTCTCTGGTTAGACCAGATCTGA
GCCTGGGAGCTCTCTGGCTAACTAGGGAACCCACTGCTTAAGCCTCAATAAAGCTTGCCTTGAGTGCTTC
AAGTAGTGTGTGCCCGTCTGTTGTGTGACTCTGGTAACTAGAGATCCCTCAGACCCTTTTAGTCAGTGTG
GAAAATCTCTAGCAGTACGTATAGTAGTTCATGTCATCTTATTATTCAGTATTTATAACTTGCAAAGAAA
TGAATATCAGAGAGTGAGAGGAACTTGTTTATTGCAGCTTATAATGGTTACAAATAAAGCAATAGCATCA
CAAATTTCACAAATAAAGCATTTTTTTCACTGCATTCTAGTTGTGGTTTGTCCAAACTCATCAATGTATC
TTATCATGTCTGGCTCTAGCTATCCCGCCCCTAACTCCGCCCATCCCGCCCCTAACTCCGCCCAGTTCCG
CCCATTCTCCGCCCCATGGCTGACTAATTTTTTTTATTTATGCAGAGGCCGAGGCCGCCTCGGCCTCTGA
GCTATTCCAGAAGTAGTGAGGAGGCTTTTTTGGAGGCCTAGGGACGTACCCAATTCGCCCTATAGTGAGT
CGTATTACGCGCGCTCACTGGCCGTCGTTTTACAACGTCGTGACTGGGAAAACCCTGGCGTTACCCAACT
TAATCGCCTTGCAGCACATCCCCCTTTCGCCAGCTGGCGTAATAGCGAAGAGGCCCGCACCGATCGCCCT
TCCCAACAGTTGCGCAGCCTGAATGGCGAATGGG
[124 nt withheld, positions 8015-8138]
C
[91 nt withheld, positions 8140-8230]
A
[49 nt withheld, positions 8232-8280]
CCTTTGACGTTGGAGTCCACGTTCTTT
[37 nt withheld, positions 8308-8344]
ACCCTATCTCGGTCTATTCTTTTGATTTATAAGGGATTTTGCCGATTTCGGCCTATTGGTTAAAAAATGA
GCTGATTTAACAAAAATTTAACGCGAATTTTAACAAAATATTAACGCTTACAATTTAGGTGGCACTTTTC
GGGGAAATGTGCGCGGAACCCCTATTTGTTTATTTTTCTAAATACATTCAAATATGTATCCGCTCATGAG
ACAATAACCCTGATAAATGCTTCAATAATATTGAAAAAGGAAGAGTATGAGTATTCAACATTTCCGTGTC
GCCCTTATTCCCTTTTTTGCGGCATTTTGCCTTCCTGTTTTTGCTCACCCAGAAACGCTGGTGAAAGTAA
AAGATGCTGAAGATCAGTTGGGTGCACGAGTGGGTTACATCGAACTGGATCTCAACAGCGGTAAGATCCT
TGAGAGTTTTCGCCCCGAAGAACGTTTTCCAATGATGAGCACTTTTAAAGTTCTGCTATGTGGCGCGGTA
TTATCCCGTATTGACGCCGGGCAAGAGCAACTCGGTCGCCGCATACACTATTCTCAGAATGACTTGGTTG
AGTACTCACCAGTCACAGAAAAGCATCTTACGGATGGCATGACAGTAAGAGAATTATGCAGTGCTGCCAT
AACCATGAGTGATAACACTGCGGCCAACTTACTTCTGACAACGATCGGAGGACCGAAGGAGCTAACCGCT
TTTTTGCACAACATGGGGGATCATGTAACTCGCCTTGATCGTTGGGAACCGGAGCTGAATGAAGCCATAC
CAAACGACGAGCGTGACACCACGATGCCTGTAGCAATGGCAACAACGTTGCGCAAACTATTAACTGGCGA
ACTACTTACTCTAGCTTCCCGGCAACAATTAATAGACTGGATGGAGGCGGATAAAGTTGCAGGACCACTT
CTGCGCTCGGCCCTTCCGGCTGGCTGGTTTATTGCTGATAAATCTGGAGCCGGTGAGCGTGGGTCTCGCG
GTATCATTGCAGCACTGGGGCCAGATGGTAAGCCCTCCCGTATCGTAGTTATCTACACGACGGGGAGTCA
GGCAACTATGGATGAACGAAATAGACAGATCGCTGAGATAGGTGCCTCACTGATTAAGCATTGGTAACTG
TCAGACCAAGTTTACTCATATATACTTTAGATTGATTTAAAACTTCATTTTTAATTTAAAAGGATCTAGG
TGAAGATCCTTTTTGATAATCTCATGACCAAAATCCCTTAACGTGAGTTTTCGTTCCACTGAGCGTCAGA
CCCCGTAGAAAAGATCAAAGGATCTTCTTGAGATCCTTTTTTTCTGCGCGTAATCTGCTGCTTGCAAACA
AAAAAACCACCGCTACCAGCGGTGGTTTGTTTGCCGGATCAAGAGCTACCAACTCTTTTTCCGAAGGTAA
CTGGCTTCAGCAGAGCGCAGATACCAAATACTGTTCTTCTAGTGTAGCCGTAGTTAGGCCACCACTTCAA
GAACTCTGTAGCACCGCCTACATACCTCGCTCTGCTAATCCTGTTACCAGTGGCTGCTGCCAGTGGCGAT
AAGTCGTGTCTTACCGGGTTGGACTCAAGACGATAGTTACCGGATAAGGCGCAGCGGTCGGGCTGAACGG
GGGGTTCGTGCACACAGCCCAGCTTGGAGCGAACGACCTACACCGAACTGAGATACCTACAGCGTGAGCT
ATGAGAAAGCGCCACGCTTCCCGAAGGGAGAAAGGCGGACAGGTATCCGGTAAGCGGCAGGGTCGGAACA
GGAGAGCGCACGAGGGAGCTTCCAGGGGGAAACGCCTGGTATCTTTATAGTCCTGTCGGGTTTCGCCACC
TCTGACTTGAGCGTCGATTTTTGTGATGCTCGTCAGGGGGGCGGAGCCTATGGAAAAACGCCAGCAACGC
GGCCTTTTTACGGTTCCTGGCCTTTTGCTGGCCTTTTGCTCACATGTTCTTTCCTGCGTTATCCCCTGAT
TCTGTGGATAACCGTATTACCGCCTTTGAGTGAGCTGATACCGCTCGCCGCAGCCGAACGACCGAGCGCA
GCGAGTCAGTGAGCGAGGAAGCGGAAGAGCGCCCAATACGCAAACCGCCTCTCCCCGCGCGTTGGCCGAT
TCATTAATGCAGCTGGCACGACAGGTTTCCCGACTGGAAAGCGGGCAGTGAGCGCAACGCAATTAATGTG
AGTTAGCTCACTCATTAGGCACCCCAGGCTTTACACTTTATGCTTCCGGCTCGTATGTTGTGTGGAATTG
TGAGCGGATAACAATTTCACACAGGAAACAGCTATGACCATGATTACGCCAAGCGCGCAATTAACCCTCA
CTAAAGGGAACAAAAGCTGGAGCTGCAAGC
