>Addgene plasmid #144231 | TFORF2759 | depositor partial sequence | sequence record 284808 | Insert
ACCGCCACCATGAGGCGAAGAGAGGGCCATGGCACCGACTCCGAGATGGGTCAAGGACCCGTACGGGAGT
CGCAATCCTCAGACCCTCCCGCGCTCCAGTTCCGGATAAGCGAGTATAAGCCGCTGAACATGGCGGGAGT
GGAGCAGCCCCCGAGCCCCGAGCTGCGGCAGGAAGGCGTGACCGAATACGAAGATGGCGGGGCCCCGGCG
GGAGATGGCGAGGCGGGCCCCCAACAGGCGGAGGACCACCCCCAGAATCCTCCAGAAGATCCCAATCAGG
ACCCCCCAGAGGATGATAGCACCTGTCAGTGCCAGGCGTGCGGGCCTCACCAAGCCGCGGGTCCAGATCT
TGGTTCCTCTAATGATGGCTGCCCTCAGCTGTTCCAGGAGCGGTCAGTCATAGTGGAGAACTCCTCAGGC
TCTACCAGCGCTTCTGAGCTCCTCAAACCCATGAAGAAGAGGAAGCGCAGGGAATACCAGAGCCCATCAG
AGGAGGAGTCGGAGCCAGAGGCCATGGAGAAGCAAGAAGAAGGAAAGGACCCAGAGGGACAACCCACTGC
TAGCACCCCAGAGAGTGAGGAGTGGAGCAGCAGCCAGCCTGCAACAGGTGAGAAGAAGGAATGCTGGTCG
TGGGAGTCCTACCTAGAGGAGCAGAAGGCCATTACTGCTCCAGTCAGCCTCTTCCAGGACTCCCAGGCAG
TCACTCACAACAAGAATGGCTTCAAACTGGGCATGAAGTTGGAAGGCATTGACCCTCAACACCCGTCCAT
GTACTTCATCCTCACCGTGGCTGAGGTATGTGGCTATCGCCTACGCCTGCACTTTGATGGGTATTCTGAG
TGCCATGACTTCTGGGTCAATGCCAACTCCCCTGACATTCACCCTGCTGGCTGGTTCGAGAAGACGGGCC
ACAAGCTGCAGCCTCCCAAAGGTTACAAGGAGGAGGAGTTCAGCTGGAGCCAGTACCTGCGCAGCACAAG
AGCTCAGGCTGCCCCCAAGCACCTGTTTGTGAGCCAGAGCCACAGTCCCCCACCCCTGGGCTTCCAGGTG
GGCATGAAGCTGGAGGCTGTTGACCGCATGAACCCGTCCCTTGTCTGCGTGGCCAGTGTGACCGATGTGG
TGGACAGCCGCTTCCTGGTGCACTTTGACAACTGGGATGATACTTATGACTACTGGTGTGATCCCAGCAG
CCCCTACATCCACCCAGTGGGCTGGTGCCAGAAGCAAGGAAAGCCCCTCACCCCTCCACAAGACTACCCA
GACCCTGATAACTTCTGTTGGGAGAAATATCTGGAAGAAACTGGGGCCTCTGCTGTCCCCACCTGGGCCT
TCAAGGTGCGACCCCCTCACAGCTTCCTGGTCAATATGAAGCTGGAGGCTGTGGACCGCAGGAACCCAGC
CCTGATTCGCGTGGCCAGCGTGGAGGATGTGGAGGACCATCGGATAAAGATCCACTTTGATGGCTGGAGT
CATGGCTATGATTTCTGGATCGACGCTGACCACCCAGACATCCACCCTGCCGGCTGGTGCTCCAAGACAG
GACATCCCCTGCAGCCTCCTCTCGGACCCAGAGAGCCCAGCTCTGCCTCCCCTGGGGGCTGTCCCCCTCT
CAGCTATAGGAGCCTGCCCCACACTAGGACCTCCAAATACAGCTTTCACCACCGGAAGTGCCCCACTCCT
GGTTGCGACGGCTCTGGCCATGTCACAGGCAAGTTCACAGCTCACCATTGCCTCTCAGGCTGCCCACTGG
CTGAGAGGAACCAGAGCCGGCTGAAAGCGGAGCTGTCTGACTCGGAGGCCTCAGCCCGCAAGAAGAACCT
CTCAGGCTTCTCCCCAAGGAAGAAGCCTCGCCATCACGGCCGAATTGGACGCCCTCCGAAGTATCGAAAG
ATTCCGCAGGAAGATTTCCAGACCCTCACGCCCGATGTCGTGCACCAGTCCCTCTTCATGTCAGCCCTGT
CGGCCCACCCTGACCGCTCACTCTCAGTGTGCTGGGAGCAGCACTGCAAGCTCCTGCCAGGAGTAGCGGG
CATCTCAGCCTCGACAGTCGCCAAGTGGACCATCGATGAGGTCTTCGGCTTTGTTCAGACCCTGACAGGT
TGTGAGGACCAAGCACGCCTCTTCAAAGACGAGGCAAGAATAGTCAGAGTGACCCATGTATCTGGGAAGA
CTCTAGTCTGGACTGTGGCCCAGCTTGGGGACCTTGTGTGCTCAGATCATCTTCAGGAAGGAAAAGGCAT
CCTGGAGACAGGAGTCCATTCACTCCTCTGCTCTCTACCCACTCATTTGCTTGCCAAACTTAGCTTTGCC
AGTGATAGTCAATATTAGTAATGAACTAGTCCGTAACTTGAAAGTATTTCGATTTCTTGGCTTTATATAT
CTTGTGGAAAGGACGAAATCTGTATGCGCTCTGTACTTAC
