>Addgene plasmid #144231 | TFORF2759 | depositor partial sequence | sequence record 284809 | Barcode
AATCTGTATGCGCTCTGTACTTAC
